>Addgene plasmid #151951 | pGBW-m4134903 | addgene full sequence | sequence record 300259 | Addgene NGS Result
CACCATGTCGGATAACGGTCCGCAGAATCAACGGAATGCTCCAAGGATTACGTTCGGAGGCCCCTCAGAC
AGTACTGGGAGCAACCAGAATGGTGAAAGATCTGGCGCGCGCTCCAAACAGCGAAGACCTCAAGGATTAC
CCAACAACACAGCATCCTGGTTTACCGCCCTAACTCAGCACGGGAAGGAGGATCTTAAGTTTCCTCGTGG
CCAGGGGGTGCCAATCAATACCAACAGTTCCCCTGACGACCAGATAGGATATTACAGGCGGGCCACCCGC
CGGATCCGAGGCGGAGATGGTAAAATGAAGGATTTGAGCCCCCGCTGGTACTTCTATTACCTCGGAACAG
GCCCAGAGGCTGGGCTGCCTTATGGAGCAAATAAAGACGGCATTATATGGGTAGCCACGGAAGGGGCACT
GAACACCCCAAAGGACCATATCGGCACTAGAAATCCCGCGAACAATGCCGCTATTGTTCTGCAACTTCCC
CAGGGAACAACCCTGCCGAAAGGTTTCTATGCTGAGGGCTCAAGGGGCGGGTCGCAGGCCTCTAGTAGAA
GCTCTTCACGGAGCAGAAACTCCAGCAGGAACAGTACTCCGGGGTCTTCCCGCGGAACATCCCCTGCCCG
TATGGCGGGTAACGGGGGTGATGCCGCACTAGCTCTTCTGCTCTTGGACAGACTGAATCAACTCGAATCG
AAGATGTCAGGCAAAGGACAGCAGCAACAGGGACAGACCGTGACCAAGAAGAGTGCCGCAGAGGCTAGCA
AGAAACCCCGACAAAAACGCACGGCCACAAAGGCGTACAATGTCACTCAGGCTTTTGGTCGCAGAGGCCC
CGAGCAAACACAGGGCAATTTTGGCGACCAGGAACTGATCAGGCAGGGAACCGATTACAAACACTGGCCT
CAGATTGCCCAGTTCGCCCCATCGGCATCTGCTTTTTTCGGGATGTCACGGATCGGCATGGAGGTGACTC
CGTCAGGTACGTGGCTGACCTACACAGGCGCAATAAAATTAGATGACAAGGATCCAAACTTCAAGGATCA
AGTTATTCTACTGAATAAGCATATCGACGCATATAAAACTTTTCCCCCTACTGAACCCAAGAAAGATAAA
AAAAAGAAAGCTGACGAAACTCAAGCACTCCCACAGCGGCAGAAGAAGCAGCAGACAGTCACATTGTTGC
CAGCCGCGGACCTCGATGATTTCTCTAAGCAACTCCAGCAGAGCATGTCCAGTGCCGACTCCACCCAAGC
TTAAGCTAGCTTGACTGACTGAGATACAGCGTACCTTCAGCTCACAGACATGATAAGATACATTGATGAG
TTTGGACAAACCACAACTAGAATGCAGTGAAAAAAATGCTTTATTTGTGAAATTTGTGATGCTATTGCTT
TATTTGTAACCATTATAAGCTGCAATAAACAAGTTAACAACAACAATTGCATTCATTTTATGTTTCAGGT
TCAGGGGGAGGTGTGGGAGGTTTTTTAAAGCAAGTAAAACCTCTACAAATGTGGTATTGGCCCATCTCTA
TCGGTATCGTAGCATAACCCCTTGGGGCCTCTAAACGGGTCTTGAGGGGTTTTTTGTGCCCCTCGGGCCG
GATTGCTATCTACCGGCATTGGCGCAGAAAAAAATGCCTGATGCGACGCTGCGCGTCTTATACTCCCACA
TATGCCAGATTCAGCAACGGATACGGCTTCCCCAACTTGCCCACTTCCATACGTGTCCTCCTTACCAGAA
ATTTATCCTTAAGGTCGTCAGCTATCCTGCAGGCGATCTCTCGATTTCGATCAAGACATTCCTTTAATGG
TCTTTTCTGGACACCACTAGGGGTCAGAAGTAGTTCATCAAACTTTCTTCCCTCCCTAATCTCATTGGTT
ACCTTGGGCTATCGAAACTTAATTAACCAGTCAAGTCAGCTACTTGGCGAGATCGACTTGTCTGGGTTTC
GACTACGCTCAGAATTGCGTCAGTCAAGTTCGATCTGGTCCTTGCTATTGCACCCGTTCTCCGATTACGA
GTTTCATTTAAATCATGTGAGCAAAAGGCCAGCAAAAGGCCAGGAACCGTAAAAAGGCCGCGTTGCTGGC
GTTTTTCCATAGGCTCCGCCCCCCTGACGAGCATCACAAAAATCGACGCTCAAGTCAGAGGTGGCGAAAC
CCGACAGGACTATAAAGATACCAGGCGTTTCCCCCTGGAAGCTCCCTCGTGCGCTCTCCTGTTCCGACCC
TGCCGCTTACCGGATACCTGTCCGCCTTTCTCCCTTCGGGAAGCGTGGCGCTTTCTCATAGCTCACGCTG
TAGGTATCTCAGTTCGGTGTAGGTCGTTCGCTCCAAGCTGGGCTGTGTGCACGAACCCCCCGTTCAGCCC
GACCGCTGCGCCTTATCCGGTAACTATCGTCTTGAGTCCAACCCGGTAAGACACGACTTATCGCCACTGG
CAGCAGCCACTGGTAACAGGATTAGCAGAGCGAGGTATGTAGGCGGTGCTACAGAGTTCTTGAAGTGGTG
GCCTAACTACGGCTACACTAGAAGAACAGTATTTGGTATCTGCGCTCTGCTGAAGCCAGTTACCTTCGGA
AAAAGAGTTGGTAGCTCTTGATCCGGCAAACAAACCACCGCTGGTAGCGGTGGTTTTTTTGTTTGCAAGC
AGCAGATTACGCGCAGAAAAAAAGGATCTCAAGAAGATCCTTTGATCTTTTCTACGGGGTCTGACGCTCA
GTGGAACGAAAACTCACGTTAAGGGATTTTGGTCATGAGATTATCAAAAAGGATCTTCACCTAGATCCTT
TTAAATTAAAAATGAAGTTTTAAATCAATCTAAAGTATATATGAGTAAACTTGGTCTGACAGTTACCAAT
GCTTAATCAGTGAGGCACCTATCTCAGCGATCTGTCTATTTCGTTCATCCATAGTTGCATTTAAATTTCC
GAACTCTCCAAGGCCCTCGTCGGAAAATCTTCAAACCTTTCGTCCGATCCATCTTGCAGGCTACCTCTCG
AACGAACTATCGCAAGTCTCTTGGCCGGCCTTGCGCCTTGGCTATTGCTTGGCAGCGCCTATCGCCAGGT
ATTACTCCAATCCCGAATATCCGAGATCGGGATCACCCGAGAGAAGTTCAACCTACATCCTCAATCCCGA
TCTATCCGAGATCCGAGGAATATCGAAATCGGGGCGCGCCTGGCCTCCGCGCCGGGTTTTGGCGCCTCCC
GCGGGCGCCCCCCTCGTCACGGCGAGCGCTGCCACGTCAGACGAAGGGCGCAGGAGCGTCCTGATCCTTC
CGCCCGGACGCTCAGGACAGCGGCCCGCTGCTCATAAGACTCGGCCTTAGAACCCCAGTATCAGCAGAAG
GACATTTTAGGACGGGACTTGGGTGACTCTAGGGCACTGGTTTTCTTTCCAGAGAGCGGAACAGGCGAGG
AAAAGTAGTCCCTTCTCGGCGATTCTGCGGAGGGATCTCCGTGGGGCGGTGAACGCCGATGATTATATAA
GGACGCGCCGGGTGTGGCACAGCTAGTTCCGTCGCAGCCGGGATTTGGGTCGCGGTTCTTGTTTGTGGAT
CGCTGTGATCGTCACTTGGTGAGTAGCGGGCTGCTGGGCTGGCCGGGGCTTTCGTGGCCGCCGGGCCGCT
CGGTGGGACGGAAGCGTGTGGAGAGACCGCCAAGGGCTGTAGTCTGGGTCCGCGAGCAAGGTTGCCCTGA
ACTGGGGGTTGGGGGGAGCGCAGCAAAATGGCGGCTGTTCCCGAGTCTTGAATGGAAGACGCTTGTGAGG
CGGGCTGTGAGGTCGTTGAAACAAGGTGGGGGGCATGGTGGGCGGCAAGAACCCAAGGTCTTGAGCCCTT
CGCTAATGCGGGAAAGCTCTTATTCGGGTGAGATGGGCTGGGCACCATCTGGGGACCCTGACGTGAAGTT
TGTCACTGACTGGAGAACTCGGTTTGTCGTCTGTTGCGGGGGCGGCAGTTATGGCGGTGCCGTTGGGCAG
TGCACCCGTACCTTTGGGAGCGCGCGCCCTCGTCGTGTCGTGACGTCACCCGTTCTGTTGGCTTATAATG
CAGGGTGGGGCCACCTGCCGGTAGGTGTGCGGTAGGCTTTTCTCCGTCGCAGGACGCAGGGTTCGGGCCT
AGGGTAGGCTCTCCTGAATCGACAGGCGCCGGACCTCTGGTGAGGGGAGGGATAAGTGAGGCGTCAGTTT
CTTTGGTCGGTTTTATGTACCTATCTTCTTAAGTAGCTGAAGCTCCGGTTTTGAACTATGCGCTCGGGGT
TGGCGAGTGTGTTTTGTGAAGTTTTTTAGGCACCTTTTGAAATGTAATCATTTGGGTCAATATGTAATTT
TCAGTGTTAGACTTGTAAATTGTCCGCTAAATTCTGGCCGTTTTTGGCTTTTTTGTTAGACAACATGACC
GAGTACAAGCCCACGGTGCGCCTCGCCACCCGCGACGACGTCCCCAGGGCCGTACGCACCCTCGCCGCCG
CGTTCGCCGACTACCCCGCCACGCGCCACACCGTCGATCCGGACCGCCACATCGAGCGGGTCACCGAGCT
GCAAGAACTCTTCCTCACGCGCGTCGGGCTCGACATCGGCAAGGTGTGGGTCGCGGACGACGGCGCCGCG
GTGGCGGTCTGGACCACGCCGGAGAGCGTCGAAGCGGGGGCGGTGTTCGCCGAGATCGGCCCGCGCATGG
CCGAGTTGAGCGGTTCCCGGCTGGCCGCGCAGCAACAGATGGAGGGCCTCCTGGCGCCGCACCGGCCCAA
GGAGCCCGCGTGGTTCCTGGCCACCGTCGGCGTCTCGCCCGACCACCAGGGCAAGGGTCTGGGCAGCGCC
GTCGTGCTCCCCGGAGTGGAGGCCGCCGAGCGCGCCGGGGTGCCCGCCTTCCTGGAGACCTCCGCGCCCC
GCAACCTCCCCTTCTACGAGCGGCTCGGCTTCACCGTCACCGCCGACGTCGAGGTGCCCGAAGGACCGCG
CACCTGGTGCATGACCCGCAAGCCCGGTGCCTAGGCTAGTATGTAAGCCTAGTCTTAGATAATAAAATCG
CTATCCATCGAAGATGGATGTGTGTTGGTTTTTTGTGTGTGTAACGCTAGGCGCGCCTGGTGTACCGAGA
ACGATCCTCTCAGTGCGAGTCTCGACGATCCATATCGTTGCTTGGCAGTCAGCCAGTCGGAATCCAGCTT
GGGACCCAGGAAGTCCAATCGTCAGATATTGTACTCAAGCCTGGTCACGGCAGCGTACCGATCTGTTTAA
ACCTAGATATTGATAGTCTGATCGGTCAACGTATAATCGAGTCCTAGCTTTTGCAAACATCTATCAAGAG
ACAGGATCAGCAGGAGGCTTTCGCATGAGTATTCAACATTTCCGTGTCGCCCTTATTCCCTTTTTTGCGG
CATTTTGCCTTCCTGTTTTTGCTCACCCAGAAACGCTGGTGAAAGTAAAAGATGCTGAAGATCAGTTGGG
TGCGCGAGTGGGTTACATCGAACTGGATCTCAACAGCGGTAAGATCCTTGAGAGTTTTCGCCCCGAAGAA
CGCTTTCCAATGATGAGCACTTTTAAAGTTCTGCTATGTGGCGCGGTATTATCCCGTATTGACGCCGGGC
AAGAGCAACTCGGTCGCCGCATACACTATTCTCAGAATGACTTGGTTGAGTATTCACCAGTCACAGAAAA
GCATCTTACGGATGGCATGACAGTAAGAGAATTATGCAGTGCTGCCATAACCATGAGTGATAACACTGCG
GCCAACTTACTTCTGACAACGATTGGAGGACCGAAGGAGCTAACCGCTTTTTTGCACAACATGGGGGATC
ATGTAACTCGCCTTGATCGTTGGGAACCGGAGCTGAATGAAGCCATACCAAACGACGAGCGTGACACCAC
GATGCCTGTAGCAATGGCAACAACCTTGCGTAAACTATTAACTGGCGAACTACTTACTCTAGCTTCCCGG
CAACAGTTGATAGACTGGATGGAGGCGGATAAAGTTGCAGGACCACTTCTGCGCTCGGCCCTTCCGGCTG
GCTGGTTTATTGCTGATAAATCTGGAGCCGGTGAGCGTGGGTCTCGCGGTATCATTGCAGCACTGGGGCC
AGATGGTAAGCCCTCCCGTATCGTAGTTATCTACACGACGGGGAGTCAGGCAACTATGGATGAACGAAAT
AGACAGATCGCTGAGATAGGTGCCTCACTGATTAAGCATTGGTAACCGATTCTAGGTGCATTGGCGCAGA
AAAAAATGCCTGATGCGACGCTGCGCGTCTTATACTCCCACATATGCCAGATTCAGCAACGGATACGGCT
TCCCCAACTTGCCCACTTCCATACGTGTCCTCCTTACCAGAAATTTATCCTTAAGATCCCGAATCGTTTA
AACTCGACTCTGGCTCTATCGAATCTCCGTCGTTTCGAGCTTACGCGAACAGCCGTGGCGCTCATTTGCT
CGTCGGGCATCGAATCTCGTCAGCTATCGTCAGCTTACCTTTTTGGCAGCGATCGCGGCTCCCGACATCT
TGGACCATTAGCTCCACAGGTATCTTCTTCCCTCTAGTGGTCATAACAGCAGCTTCAGCTACCTCTCAAT
TCAAAAAACCCCTCAAGACCCGTTTAGAGGCCCCAAGGGGTTATGCTATCAATCGTTGCGTTACACACAC
AAAAAACCAACACACATCCATCTTCGATGGATAGCGATTTTATTATCTAACTGCTGATCGAGTGTAGCCA
GATCTAGTAATCAATTACGGGGTCATTAGTTCATAGCCCATATATGGAGTTCCGCGTTACATAACTTACG
GTAAATGGCCCGCCTGGCTGACCGCCCAACGACCCCCGCCCATTGACGTCAATAATGACGTATGTTCCCA
TAGTAACGCCAATAGGGACTTTCCATTGACGTCAATGGGTGGAGTATTTACGGTAAACTGCCCACTTGGC
AGTACATCAAGTGTATCATATGCCAAGTACGCCCCCTATTGACGTCAATGACGGTAAATGGCCCGCCTGG
CATTATGCCCAGTACATGACCTTATGGGACTTTCCTACTTGGCAGTACATCTACGTATTAGTCATCGCTA
TTACCATGCTGATGCGGTTTTGGCAGTACATCAATGGGCGTGGATAGCGGTTTGACTCACGGGGATTTCC
AAGTCTCCACCCCATTGACGTCAATGGGAGTTTGTTTTGGCACCAAAATCAACGGGACTTTCCAAAATGT
CGTAACAACTCCGCCCCATTGACGCAAATGGGCGGTAGGCGTGTACGGTGGGAGGTCTATATAAGCAGAG
CTGGTTTAGTGAACCGTCAGATCAGATCTTTGTCGATCCTACCATCCACTCGACACACCCGCCAGCGGCC
GC
Features (pLannotate 1.2.2; 19 found; start..end, strand, type, name):
      5..1261    +  CDS            N: NCAP_SARS2 - Experimental evidence at protein level: Swiss-Prot protein existence level 1. Packages the positive strand viral genome RNA into a helical ribonucleocapsid (RNP) and plays a fundamental role during virion assembly through its interactions with the viral genome and membrane protein M. Plays an important role in enhancing the efficiency of subgenomic viral RNA transcription as well as viral replication (By similarity). May modulate transforming growth factor-beta signaling by binding host smad3 (By similarity). From Severe acute respiratory syndrome coronavirus 2 (2019-nCoV) (SARS-C
   1314..1435    -  polyA_signal   SV40 poly(A) signal: SV40 polyadenylation signal
   1458..1527    -  CDS            large T antigen (fragment): large T antigen from SV40 (simian virus 40)
   1550..1596    +  terminator     T7 terminator: transcription terminator for bacteriophage T7 RNA polymerase
   1626..1762    +  terminator     rrnG terminator: transcription terminator from the E. coli ribosomal RNA rrnG operon (Albrechtsen et al., 1991)
   1807..1878    +  misc_feature   3' β-globin insulator: insulator downstream of the human β-globin locus (Farrell et al., 2002)
   2104..2692    -  rep_origin     ori: high-copy-number ColE1/pMB1/pBR322/pUC origin of replication
   2864..2928    -  CDS            bla(M) (fragment): β-lactamase lacking the signal sequence; bla(M); allows cytosolic expression of β-lactamase
   3192..4401    +  promoter       UbC promoter: human ubiquitin C promoter
   4405..5002    +  CDS            PuroR (fragment): puromycin N-acetyltransferase; pac from Streptomyces; confers resistance to puromycin
   5031..5079    +  polyA_signal   poly(A) signal: synthetic polyadenylation signal
   5345..6205    +  CDS            AmpR: β-lactamase; bla; confers resistance to ampicillin, carbenicillin, and related antibiotics
   6218..6354    +  terminator     rrnG terminator: transcription terminator from the E. coli ribosomal RNA rrnG operon (Albrechtsen et al., 1991)
   6506..6577    +  misc_feature   5' β-globin insulator: insulator upstream of the human β-globin locus (Farrell et al., 2002)
   6582..6628    -  terminator     T7 terminator: transcription terminator for bacteriophage T7 RNA polymerase
   6646..6694    -  polyA_signal   poly(A) signal: synthetic polyadenylation signal
   6775..7078    +  enhancer       CMV enhancer: human cytomegalovirus immediate early enhancer
   7151..7168    -  promoter       CMV promoter (fragment): human cytomegalovirus (CMV) immediate early promoter
   7231..7282    +  promoter       CMVd2 promoter: truncated human cytomegalovirus (CMV) immediate early promoter that yields moderately reduced expression relative to the full-length promoter
