[The description below was written by a language model from this plasmid's Addgene catalogue record and pLannotate feature annotations shown in this document.]
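Description:
pGBW-m4134903 is a mammalian expression plasmid built on the pTwist_CMV_Puro_6 backbone that carries the wild-type nucleocapsid (N) coding sequence of SARS-CoV-2. The sequenced plasmid is about 7.35 kb. It is propagated in E. coli through a high-copy ColE1/pUC-type origin and selected with ampicillin via a full-length β-lactamase gene. A short additional β-lactamase fragment near the origin appears to be a backbone remnant rather than a functional marker.

The N open reading frame, roughly 1.25 kb, sits immediately downstream of the human cytomegalovirus immediate-early enhancer and promoter. The annotation software resolves the promoter region as a CMV enhancer plus short CMV promoter and truncated CMVd2 matches, while the catalogue entry simply lists the promoter as CMV. Transcripts are terminated by an SV40 polyadenylation signal, and the adjacent small piece of large T antigen sequence probably belongs to that same SV40 segment. No epitope tag or reporter fusion is annotated or mentioned.

A separate cassette uses the human ubiquitin C promoter to drive puromycin N-acetyltransferase, followed by a synthetic poly(A) signal, which allows puromycin selection of transfected cells. The two mammalian units are isolated from each other and from the bacterial elements by β-globin insulator sequences, T7 and rrnG transcription terminators, and an additional synthetic poly(A) signal upstream of the CMV enhancer. This arrangement should limit read-through and transcriptional interference.

The record supports its use for transient or puromycin-selected expression of the viral N protein, which packages the viral genomic RNA into the ribonucleocapsid, in cultured mammalian cells.
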