Addgene plasmid #151951: pGBW-m4134903
Purpose: Mammalian expression plasmid for SARS-CoV-2 N (Nucleocapsid)
Depositing lab: Ginkgo Bioworks & Benjie Chen. Depositing organization: Ginkgo Bioworks.
Backbone
  Vector backbone: pTwist_CMV_Puro_6
  Backbone size w/o insert (bp): 6080
  Vector type: Mammalian Expression
  Selectable markers: Puromycin
Growth in bacteria
  Bacterial resistance: Ampicillin, 100 μg/mL
  Growth temperature: 37°C
  Growth strain: DH5alpha
  Copy number: High Copy
Gene/Insert
  Gene/Insert name: SARS-CoV-2 N (Nucleocapsid) (alt names: nucleocapsid phosphoprotein; N protein)
  Species: Severe acute respiratory syndrome coronavirus 2
  Insert size (bp): 1253
  Mutation: wt
  Entrez Gene: N (a.k.a. GU280_gp10)
  Promoter: CMV
  Cloning method: Unknown
Resource information
  A portion of this plasmid was derived from a plasmid made by: GinkgoBioworks
Depositor comments: NCBI reference sequence: QHN73817.1
How to cite: pGBW-m4134903 was a gift from Ginkgo Bioworks & Benjie Chen (Addgene plasmid # 151951 ; http://n2t.net/addgene:151951 ; RRID:Addgene_151951)
